>Addgene plasmid #125138 | Double UP Halotag to mScarlet | depositor full sequence | sequence record 239176 | Full Sequence
GTCGACATTGATTATTGACTAGTTATTAATAGTAATCAATTACGGGGTCATTAGTTCATAGCCCATATAT
GGAGTTCCGCGTTACATAACTTACGGTAAATGGCCCGCCTGGCTGACCGCCCAACGACCCCCGCCCATTG
ACGTCAATAATGACGTATGTTCCCATAGTAACGCCAATAGGGACTTTCCATTGACGTCAATGGGTGGACT
ATTTACGGTAAACTGCCCACTTGGCAGTACATCAAGTGTATCATATGCCAAGTACGCCCCCTATTGACGT
CAATGACGGTAAATGGCCCGCCTGGCATTATGCCCAGTACATGACCTTATGGGACTTTCCTACTTGGCAG
TACATCTACGTATTAGTCATCGCTATTACCATGGGTCGAGGTGAGCCCCACGTTCTGCTTCACTCTCCCC
ATCTCCCCCCCCTCCCCACCCCCAATTTTGTATTTATTTATTTTTTAATTATTTTGTGCAGCGATGGGGG
CGGGGGGGGGGGGGGCGCGCGCCAGGCGGGGCGGGGCGGGGCGAGGGGCGGGGCGGGGCGAGGCGGAGAG
GTGCGGCGGCAGCCAATCAGAGCGGCGCGCTCCGAAAGTTTCCTTTTATGGCGAGGCGGCGGCGGCGGCG
GCCCTATAAAAAGCGAAGCGCGCGGCGGGCGGGAGTCGCTGCGTTGCCTTCGCCCCGTGCCCCGCTCCGC
GCCGCCTCGCGCCGCCCGCCCCGGCTCTGACTGACCGCGTTACTCCCACAGGTGAGCGGGCGGGACGGCC
CTTCTCCTCCGGGCTGTAATTAGCGCTTGGTTTAATGACGGCTCGTTTCTTTTCTGTGGCTGCGTGAAAG
CCTTAAAGGGCTCCGGGAGGGCCCTTTGTGCGGGGGGGAGCGGCTCGGGGGGTGCGTGCGTGTGTGTGTG
CGTGGGGAGCGCCGCGTGCGGCCCGCGCTGCCCGGCGGCTGTGAGCGCTGCGGGCGCGGCGCGGGGCTTT
GTGCGCTCCGCGTGTGCGCGAGGGGAGCGCGGCCGGGGGCGGTGCCCCGCGGTGCGGGGGGGCTGCGAGG
GGAACAAAGGCTGCGTGCGGGGTGTGTGCGTGGGGGGGTGAGCAGGGGGTGTGGGCGCGGCGGTCGGGCT
GTAACCCCCCCCTGCACCCCCCTCCCCGAGTTGCTGAGCACGGCCCGGCTTCGGGTGCGGGGCTCCGTAG
CGGGGCGTGGCGCGGGGCTCGCCGTGCCGGGCGGGGGGTGGCGGCAGGTGGGGGTGCCGGGCGGGGCGGG
GCCGCCTCGGGCCGGGGAGGGCTCGGGGGAGGGGCGCGGCGGCCCCCGGAGCGCCGGCGGCTGTCGAGGC
GCGGCGAGCCGCAGCCATTGCCTTTTATGGTAATCGTGCGAGAGGGCGCAGGGACTTCCTTTGTCCCAAA
TCTGTGCGGAGCCGAAATCTGGGAGGCGCCGCCGCACCCCCTCTAGCGGGCGCGGGGCGAAGCGGTGCGG
CGCCGGCAGGAAGGAAATGGGCGGGGAGGGCCTTCGTGCGTCGCCGCGCCGCCGTCCCCTTCTCCCTCTC
CAGCCTCGGGGCTGTCCGCGGGGGGACGGCTGCCTTCGGGGGGGACGGGGCAGGGCGGGGTTCGGCTTCT
GGCGTGTGACCGGCGGCTCTAGAGCCTCTGCTAACCATGTTCATGCCTTCTTCTTTTTCCTACAGCTCCT
GGGCAACGTGCTGGTTATTGTGCTGTCTCATCATTTTGGCAAAGAATTGCTGCAGATAACTTCGTATAAT
GTATGCTATACGAAGTTATACGCGTATGATGGCAGAAATCGGTACTGGCTTTCCATTCGACCCCCATTAT
GTGGAAGTCCTGGGCGAGCGCATGCACTACGTCGATGTTGGTCCGCGCGATGGCACCCCTGTGCTGTTCC
TGCACGGTAACCCGACCTCCTCCTACGTGTGGCGCAACATCATCCCGCATGTTGCACCGACCCATCGCTG
CATTGCTCCAGACCTGATCGGTATGGGCAAATCCGACAAACCAGACCTGGGTTATTTCTTCGACGACCAC
GTCCGCTTCATGGATGCCTTCATCGAAGCCCTGGGTCTGGAAGAGGTCGTCCTGGTCATTCACGACTGGG
GCTCCGCTCTGGGTTTCCACTGGGCCAAGCGCAATCCAGAGCGCGTCAAAGGTATTGCATTTATGGAGTT
CATCCGCCCTATCCCGACCTGGGACGAATGGCCAGAATTTGCCCGCGAGACCTTCCAGGCCTTCCGCACC
ACCGACGTCGGCCGCAAGCTGATCATCGATCAGAACGTTTTTATCGAGGGTACGCTGCCGATGGGTGTCG
TCCGCCCGCTGACTGAAGTCGAGATGGACCATTACCGCGAGCCGTTCCTGAATCCTGTTGACCGCGAGCC
ACTGTGGCGCTTCCCAAACGAGCTGCCAATCGCCGGTGAGCCAGCGAACATCGTCGCGCTGGTCGAAGAA
TACATGGACTGGCTGCACCAGTCCCCTGTCCCGAAGCTGCTGTTCTGGGGCACCCCAGGCGTTCTGATCC
CACCGGCCGAAGCCGCTCGCCTGGCCAAAAGCCTGCCTAACTGCAAGGCTGTGGACATCGGCCCGGGTCT
GAATCTGCTGCAAGAAGACAACCCGGACCTGATCGGCAGCGAGATCGCGCGCTGGCTGTCGACGCTCGAG
ATTTCCGGCTAAAGATCTTTTTCCCTCTGCCAAAAATTATGGGGACATCATGAAGCCCCTTGAGCATCTG
ACTTCTGGCTAATAAAGGAAATTTATTTTCATTGCAATAGTGTGTTGGAATTTTTTGTGTCTCTCACTCG
GAAGGACATATGGGAGGGCAAATCATTTAAAACATCAGAATGAGTATTTGGTTTAGAGTTTGGCAACATA
TGCCCATATGCTGGCTGCCATGAACAAAGGTTGGCTATAAAGAGGTCATCAGTATATGAAACAGCCCCCT
GCTGTCCATTCCTTATTCCATAGAAAAGCCTTGACTTGAGGTTAGATTTTTTTTATATTTTGTTTTGTGT
TATTTTTTTCTTTAACATCCCTAAAATTTTCCTTACATGTTTTACTAGCCAGATTTTTCCTCCTCTCCTG
ACTACTCCCAGTCATAGCTGTCCCTCTTCTCATAACTTCGTATAATGTATGCTATACGAAGTTATGGTAC
CATGGTGAGCAAGGGCGAGGCAGTGATCAAGGAGTTCATGCGGTTCAAGGTGCACATGGAGGGCTCCATG
AACGGCCACGAGTTCGAGATCGAGGGCGAGGGCGAGGGCCGCCCCTACGAGGGCACCCAGACCGCCAAGC
TGAAGGTGACCAAGGGTGGCCCCCTGCCCTTCTCCTGGGACATCCTGTCCCCTCAGTTCATGTACGGCTC
CAGGGCCTTCATCAAGCACCCCGCCGACATCCCCGACTACTATAAGCAGTCCTTCCCCGAGGGCTTCAAG
TGGGAGCGCGTGATGAACTTCGAGGACGGCGGCGCCGTGACCGTGACCCAGGACACCTCCCTGGAGGACG
GCACCCTGATCTACAAGGTGAAGCTCCGCGGCACCAACTTCCCTCCTGACGGCCCCGTAATGCAGAAGAA
GACAATGGGCTGGGAAGCGTCCACCGAGCGGTTGTACCCCGAGGACGGCGTGCTGAAGGGCGACATTAAG
ATGGCCCTGCGCCTGAAGGACGGCGGACGCTACCTGGCGGACTTCAAGACCACCTACAAGGCCAAGAAGC
CCGTGCAGATGCCCGGCGCCTACAACGTCGACCGCAAGTTGGACATCACCTCCCACAACGAGGACTACAC
CGTGGTGGAACAGTACGAACGCTCCGAGGGCCGCCACTCCACCGGCGGCATGGACGAGCTGTACAAGTTC
GAAGGCAGCGGCGCTACTAACTTCAGCCTGCTGAAGCAGGCTGGAGACGTGGAAGAGAATCCTGGACCTA
TCGATACCGGTCAATTGGCGGCCGCGCATGCGCTAGCTAATTTCCCTCTGCCAAAAATTATGGGGACATC
ATGAAGCCCCTTGAGCATCTGACTTCTGGCTAATAAAGGAAATTTATTTTCATTGCAATAGTGTGTTGGA
ATTTTTTGTGTCTCTCACTCGGAAGGACATATGGGAGGGCAAATCATTTAAAACATCAGAATGAGTATTT
GGTTTAGAGTTTGGCAACATATGCCCATATGCTGGCTGCCATGAACAAAGGTTGGCTATAAAGAGGTCAT
CAGTATATGAAACAGCCCCCTGCTGTCCATTCCTTATTCCATAGAAAAGCCTTGACTTGAGGTTAGATTT
TTTTTATATTTTGTTTTGTGTTATTTTTTTCTTTAACATCCCTAAAATTTTCCTTACATGTTTTACTAGC
CAGATTTTTCCTCCTCTCCTGACTACTCCCAGTCATAGCTGTCCCTCTTCTCTTATGGAGATCCCTCGAC
AAGCTTGGCGTAATCATGGTCATAGCTGTTTCCTGTGTGAAATTGTTATCCGCTCACAATTCCACACAAC
ATACGAGCCGGAAGCATAAAGTGTAAAGCCTGGGGTGCCTAATGAGTGAGCTAACTCACATTAATTGCGT
TGCGCTCACTGCCCGCTTTCCAGTCGGGAAACCTGTCGTGCCAGCGGATCCGCATCTCAATTAGTCAGCA
ACCATAGTCCCGCCCCTAACTCCGCCCATCCCGCCCCTAACTCCGCCCAGTTCCGCCCATTCTCCGCCCC
ATGGCTGACTAATTTTTTTTATTTATGCAGAGGCCGAGGCCGCCTCGGCCTCTGAGCTATTCCAGAAGTA
GTGAGGAGGCTTTTTTGGAGGCCTAGGCTTTTGCAAAAAGCTAACTTGTTTATTGCAGCTTATAATGGTT
ACAAATAAAGCAATAGCATCACAAATTTCACAAATAAAGCATTTTTTTCACTGCATTCTAGTTGTGGTTT
GTCCAAACTCATCAATGTATCTTATCATGTCTGGATCCGCTGCATTAATGAATCGGCCAACGCGCGGGGA
GAGGCGGTTTGCGTATTGGGCGCTCTTCCGCTTCCTCGCTCACTGACTCGCTGCGCTCGGTCGTTCGGCT
GCGGCGAGCGGTATCAGCTCACTCAAAGGCGGTAATACGGTTATCCACAGAATCAGGGGATAACGCAGGA
AAGAACATGTGAGCAAAAGGCCAGCAAAAGGCCAGGAACCGTAAAAAGGCCGCGTTGCTGGCGTTTTTCC
ATAGGCTCCGCCCCCCTGACGAGCATCACAAAAATCGACGCTCAAGTCAGAGGTGGCGAAACCCGACAGG
ACTATAAAGATACCAGGCGTTTCCCCCTGGAAGCTCCCTCGTGCGCTCTCCTGTTCCGACCCTGCCGCTT
ACCGGATACCTGTCCGCCTTTCTCCCTTCGGGAAGCGTGGCGCTTTCTCAATGCTCACGCTGTAGGTATC
TCAGTTCGGTGTAGGTCGTTCGCTCCAAGCTGGGCTGTGTGCACGAACCCCCCGTTCAGCCCGACCGCTG
CGCCTTATCCGGTAACTATCGTCTTGAGTCCAACCCGGTAAGACACGACTTATCGCCACTGGCAGCAGCC
ACTGGTAACAGGATTAGCAGAGCGAGGTATGTAGGCGGTGCTACAGAGTTCTTGAAGTGGTGGCCTAACT
ACGGCTACACTAGAAGGACAGTATTTGGTATCTGCGCTCTGCTGAAGCCAGTTACCTTCGGAAAAAGAGT
TGGTAGCTCTTGATCCGGCAAACAAACCACCGCTGGTAGCGGTGGTTTTTTTGTTTGCAAGCAGCAGATT
ACGCGCAGAAAAAAAGGATCTCAAGAAGATCCTTTGATCTTTTCTACGGGGTCTGACGCTCAGTGGAACG
AAAACTCACGTTAAGGGATTTTGGTCATGAGATTATCAAAAAGGATCTTCACCTAGATCCTTTTAAATTA
AAAATGAAGTTTTAAATCAATCTAAAGTATATATGAGTAAACTTGGTCTGACAGTTACCAATGCTTAATC
AGTGAGGCACCTATCTCAGCGATCTGTCTATTTCGTTCATCCATAGTTGCCTGACTCCCCGTCGTGTAGA
TAACTACGATACGGGAGGGCTTACCATCTGGCCCCAGTGCTGCAATGATACCGCGAGACCCACGCTCACC
GGCTCCAGATTTATCAGCAATAAACCAGCCAGCCGGAAGGGCCGAGCGCAGAAGTGGTCCTGCAACTTTA
TCCGCCTCCATCCAGTCTATTAATTGTTGCCGGGAAGCTAGAGTAAGTAGTTCGCCAGTTAATAGTTTGC
GCAACGTTGTTGCCATTGCTACAGGCATCGTGGTGTCACGCTCGTCGTTTGGTATGGCTTCATTCAGCTC
CGGTTCCCAACGATCAAGGCGAGTTACATGATCCCCCATGTTGTGCAAAAAAGCGGTTAGCTCCTTCGGT
CCTCCGATCGTTGTCAGAAGTAAGTTGGCCGCAGTGTTATCACTCATGGTTATGGCAGCACTGCATAATT
CTCTTACTGTCATGCCATCCGTAAGATGCTTTTCTGTGACTGGTGAGTACTCAACCAAGTCATTCTGAGA
ATAGTGTATGCGGCGACCGAGTTGCTCTTGCCCGGCGTCAATACGGGATAATACCGCGCCACATAGCAGA
ACTTTAAAAGTGCTCATCATTGGAAAACGTTCTTCGGGGCGAAAACTCTCAAGGATCTTACCGCTGTTGA
GATCCAGTTCGATGTAACCCACTCGTGCACCCAACTGATCTTCAGCATCTTTTACTTTCACCAGCGTTTC
TGGGTGAGCAAAAACAGGAAGGCAAAATGCCGCAAAAAAGGGAATAAGGGCGACACGGAAATGTTGAATA
CTCATACTCTTCCTTTTTCAATATTATTGAAGCATTTATCAGGGTTATTGTCTCATGAGCGGATACATAT
TTGAATGTATTTAGAAAAATAAACAAATAGGGGTTCCGCGCACATTTCCCCGAAAAGTGCCACCTG
Features (pLannotate 1.2.2; 20 found; start..end, strand, type, name):
      4..383     +  enhancer       CMV enhancer: human cytomegalovirus immediate early enhancer
    386..661     +  promoter       chicken β-actin promoter: No description available
    662..1675    +  intron         chimeric intron: chimera between introns from chicken β-actin and rabbit β-globin
   1736..1769    -  protein_bind   loxP: Cre-mediated recombination occurs in the 8-bp core sequence (GCATACAT). Cre recombinase
   1779..2669    +  CDS            HaloTag®: modified bacterial dehalogenase that forms covalent bonds with chloroalkane derivatives
   2741..2796    +  polyA_signal   β-globin poly(A) signal: rabbit β-globin polyadenylation signal (Gil and Proudfoot, 1987)
   3112..3145    -  protein_bind   loxP: Cre-mediated recombination occurs in the 8-bp core sequence (GCATACAT). Cre recombinase
   3152..3847    +  CDS            mScarlet-I: mScarlet-I is a basic (constitutively fluorescent) red fluorescent protein published in 2016, derived from synthetic construct. It is reported to be a rapidly-maturing monomer with moderate acid sensitivity.
   4022..4077    +  polyA_signal   β-globin poly(A) signal: rabbit β-globin polyadenylation signal (Gil and Proudfoot, 1987)
   4453..4469    -  protein_bind   lac operator: The lac repressor binds to the lac operator to inhibit transcription in E. coli. This inhibition can be relieved by adding lactose or isopropyl-β-D-thiogalactopyranoside (IPTG). lac repressor encoded by lacI
   4477..4507    -  promoter       lac promoter: promoter for the E. coli lac operon
   4522..4543    -  protein_bind   CAP binding site: CAP binding activates transcription in the presence of cAMP. E. coli catabolite activator protein
   4556..4595    -  CDS            lacI (fragment): lac repressor; lacI; The lac repressor binds to the lac operator to inhibit transcription in E. coli. This inhibition can be relieved by adding lactose or isopropyl-β-D-thiogalactopyranoside (IPTG).
   4602..4624    +  promoter       SV40 promoter (fragment): SV40 enhancer and early promoter
   4648..4783    +  rep_origin     SV40 ori: SV40 origin of replication
   4803..4937    +  polyA_signal   SV40 poly(A) signal: SV40 polyadenylation signal
   4939..4993    -  CDS            lacI (fragment): lac repressor; lacI; The lac repressor binds to the lac operator to inhibit transcription in E. coli. This inhibition can be relieved by adding lactose or isopropyl-β-D-thiogalactopyranoside (IPTG).
   5176..5764    -  rep_origin     ori: high-copy-number ColE1/pMB1/pBR322/pUC origin of replication
   5935..6795    -  CDS            AmpR: β-lactamase; bla; confers resistance to ampicillin, carbenicillin, and related antibiotics
   6796..6900    -  promoter       AmpR promoter: bla
