>Addgene plasmid #125138 | Double UP Halotag to mScarlet | addgene full sequence | sequence record 244989 | Addgene NGS Result
GGTCGACATTGATTATTGACTAGTTATTAATAGTAATCAATTACGGGGTCATTAGTTCATAGCCCATATA
TGGAGTTCCGCGTTACATAACTTACGGTAAATGGCCCGCCTGGCTGACCGCCCAACGACCCCCGCCCATT
GACGTCAATAATGACGTATGTTCCCATAGTAACGCCAATAGGGACTTTCCATTGACGTCAATGGGTGGAG
TATTTACGGTAAACTGCCCACTTGGCAGTACATCAAGTGTATCATATGCCAAGTACGCCCCCTATTGACG
TCAATGACGGTAAATGGCCCGCCTGGCATTATGCCCAGTACATGACCTTATGGGACTTTCCTACTTGGCA
GTACATCTACGTATTAGTCATCGCTATTACCATGGTCGAGGTGAGCCCCACGTTCTGCTTCACTCTCCCC
ATCTCCCCCCCCTCCCCACCCCCAATTTTGTATTTATTTATTTTTTAATTATTTTGTGCAGCGATGGGGG
CGGGGGGGGGGGGGGSGCGCGCCRGGSGGGGSGGGGSGGGGSGRGGGGSGGGGSGGGGSGAGGCGGAGAG
GTGCGGCGGCAGCCAATCAGAGCGGCGCGCTCCGAAAGTTTCCTTTTATGGCGAGGCGGCGGCGGCGGCG
GCCCTATAAAAAGCGAAGCGCGCGGCGGGCGGGAGTCGCTGCGCGCTGCCTTCGCCCCGTGCCCCGCTCC
GCCGCCGCCTCGCGCCGCCCGCCCCGGCTCTGACTGACCGCGTTACTCCCACAGGTGAGCGGGCGGGACG
GCCCTTCTCCTCCGGGCTGTAATTAGCGCTTGGTTTAATGACGGCTTGTTTCTTTTCTGTGGCTGCGTGA
AAGCCTTGAGGGGCTCCGGGAGGGCCCTTTGTGCGGGGGGAGCGGCTCGGGGGGTGCGTGCGTGTGTGTG
TGCGTGGGGAGCGCCGCGTGCGGCTCCGCGCTGCCCGGCGGCTGTGAGCGCTGCGGGCGCGGCGCGGGGC
TTTGTGCGCTCCGCAGTGTGCGCGAGGGGAGCGCGGCCGGGGGCGGTGCCCCGCGGTGCGGGGGGGGCTG
CGAGGGGAACAAAGGCTGCGTGCGGGGTGTGTGCGTGGGGGGGTGAGCAGGGGGTGTGGGCGCGTCGGTC
GGGCTGCAACCCCCCCTGCACCCCCCTCCCCGAGTTGCTGAGCACGGCCCGGCTTCGGGTGCGGGGCTCC
GTACGGGGCGTGGCGCGGGGCTCGCCGTGCCGGGCGGGGGGTGGCGGCAGGTGGGGGTGCCGGGCGGGGC
GGGGCCGCCTCGGGCCGGGGRGGGCTCGGGGGAGGGGCGCGGCGGCCCCCGGAGCGCCGGCGGCTGTCGA
GGCGCGGCGAGCCGCAGCCATTGCCTTTTATGGTAATCGTGCGAGAGGGCGCAGGGACTTCCTTTGTCCC
AAATCTGTGCGGAGCCGAAATCTGGGAGGCGCCGCCGCACCCCCTCTAGCGGGCGCGGGGCGAAGCGGTG
CGGCGCCGGCAGGAAGGAAATGGGCGGGGAGGGCCTTCGTGCGTCGCCGCGCCGCCGTCCCCTTCTCCCT
CTCCAGCCTCGGGGCTGTCCGCGGGGGGACGGCTGCCTTCGGGGGGGACGGGGCAGGGCGGGGTTCGGCT
TCTGGCGTGTGACCGGCGGCTCTAGAGCCTCTGCTAACCATGTTCATGCCTTCTTCTTTTTCCTACAGCT
CCTGGGCAACGTGCTGGTTATTGTGCTGTCTCATCATTTTGGCAAAGAATTGCTGCAGATAACTTCGTAT
AATGTATGCTATACGAAGTTATACGCGTATGATGGCAGAAATCGGTACTGGCTTTCCATTCGACCCCCAT
TATGTGGAAGTCCTGGGCGAGCGCATGCACTACGTCGATGTTGGTCCGCGCGATGGCACCCCTGTGCTGT
TCCTGCACGGTAACCCGACCTCCTCCTACGTGTGGCGCAACATCATCCCGCATGTTGCACCGACCCATCG
CTGCATTGCTCCAGACCTGATCGGTATGGGCAAATCCGACAAACCAGACCTGGGTTATTTCTTCGACGAC
CACGTCCGCTTCATGGATGCCTTCATCGAAGCCCTGGGTCTGGAAGAGGTCGTCCTGGTCATTCACGACT
GGGGCTCCGCTCTGGGTTTCCACTGGGCCAAGCGCAATCCAGAGCGCGTCAAAGGTATTGCATTTATGGA
GTTCATCCGCCCTATCCCGACCTGGGACGAATGGCCAGAATTTGCCCGCGAGACCTTCCAGGCCTTCCGC
ACCACCGACGTCGGCCGCAAGCTGATCATCGATCAGAACGTTTTTATCGAGGGTACGCTGCCGATGGGTG
TCGTCCGCCCGCTGACTGAAGTCGAGATGGACCATTACCGCGAGCCGTTCCTGAATCCTGTTGACCGCGA
GCCACTGTGGCGCTTCCCAAACGAGCTGCCAATCGCCGGTGAGCCAGCGAACATCGTCGCGCTGGTCGAA
GAATACATGGACTGGCTGCACCAGTCCCCTGTCCCGAAGCTGCTGTTCTGGGGCACCCCAGGCGTTCTGA
TCCCACCGGCCGAAGCCGCTCGCCTGGCCAAAAGCCTGCCTAACTGCAAGGCTGTGGACATCGGCCCGGG
TCTGAATCTGCTGCAAGAAGACAACCCGGACCTGATCGGCAGCGAGATCGCGCGCTGGCTGTCGACGCTC
GAGATTTCCGGCTAAAGATCTTTTTCCCTCTGCCAAAAATTATGGGGACATCATGAAGCCCCTTGAGCAT
CTGACTTCTGGCTAATAAAGGAAATTTATTTTCATTGCAATAGTGTGTTGGAATTTTTTGTGTCTCTCAC
TCGGAAGGACATATGGGAGGGCAAATCATTTAAAACATCAGAATGAGTATTTGGTTTAGAGTTTGGCAAC
ATATGCCCATATGCTGGCTGCCATGAACAAAGGTTGGCTATAAAGAGGTCATCAGTATATGAAACAGCCC
CCTGCTGTCCATTCCTTATTCCATAGAAAAGCCTTGACTTGAGGTTAGATTTTTTTTATATTTTGTTTTG
TGTTATTTTTTTCTTTAACATCCCTAAAATTTTCCTTACATGTTTTACTAGCCAGATTTTTCCTCCTCTC
CTGACTACTCCCAGTCATAGCTGTCCCTCTTCTCATAACTTCGTATAATGTATGCTATACGAAGTTATGG
TACCATGGTGAGCAAGGGCGAGGCAGTGATCAAGGAGTTCATGCGGTTCAAGGTGCACATGGAGGGCTCC
ATGAACGGCCACGAGTTCGAGATCGAGGGCGAGGGCGAGGGCCGCCCCTACGAGGGCACCCAGACCGCCA
AGCTGAAGGTGACCAAGGGTGGCCCCCTGCCCTTCTCCTGGGACATCCTGTCCCCTCAGTTCATGTACGG
CTCCAGGGCCTTCATCAAGCACCCCGCCGACATCCCCGACTACTATAAGCAGTCCTTCCCCGAGGGCTTC
AAGTGGGAGCGCGTGATGAACTTCGAGGACGGCGGCGCCGTGACCGTGACCCAGGACACCTCCCTGGAGG
ACGGCACCCTGATCTACAAGGTGAAGCTCCGCGGCACCAACTTCCCTCCTGACGGCCCCGTAATGCAGAA
GAAGACAATGGGCTGGGAAGCGTCCACCGAGCGGTTGTACCCCGAGGACGGCGTGCTGAAGGGCGACATT
AAGATGGCCCTGCGCCTGAAGGACGGCGGACGCTACCTGGCGGACTTCAAGACCACCTACAAGGCCAAGA
AGCCCGTGCAGATGCCCGGCGCCTACAACGTCGACCGCAAGTTGGACATCACCTCCCACAACGAGGACTA
CACCGTGGTGGAACAGTACGAACGCTCCGAGGGCCGCCACTCCACCGGCGGCATGGACGAGCTGTACAAG
TTCGAAGGCAGCGGCGCTACTAACTTCAGCCTGCTGAAGCAGGCTGGAGACGTGGAAGAGAATCCTGGAC
CTATCGATACCGGTCAATTGGCGGCCGCGCATGCGCTAGCTAATTTCCCTCTGCCAAAAATTATGGGGAC
ATCATGAAGCCCCTTGAGCATCTGACTTCTGGCTAATAAAGGAAATTTATTTTCATTGCAATAGTGTGTT
GGAATTTTTTGTGTCTCTCACTCGGAAGGACATATGGGAGGGCAAATCATTTAAAACATCAGAATGAGTA
TTTGGTTTAGAGTTTGGCAACATATGCCCATATGCTGGCTGCCATGAACAAAGGTTGGCTATAAAGAGGT
CATCAGTATATGAAACAGCCCCCTGCTGTCCATTCCTTATTCCATAGAAAAGCCTTGACTTGAGGTTAGA
TTTTTTTTATATTTTGTTTTGTGTTATTTTTTTCTTTAACATCCCTAAAATTTTCCTTACATGTTTTACT
AGCCAGATTTTTCCTCCTCTCCTGACTACTCCCAGTCATAGCTGTCCCTCTTCTCTTATGGAGATCCCTC
GACAAGCTTGGCGTAATCATGGTCATAGCTGTTTCCTGTGTGAAATTGTTATCCGCTCACAATTCCACAC
AACATACGAGCCGGAAGCATAAAGTGTAAAGCCTGGGGTGCCTAATGAGTGAGCTAACTCACATTAATTG
CGTTGCGCTCACTGCCCGCTTTCCAGTCGGGAAACCTGTCGTGCCAGCGGATCCGCATCTCAATTAGTCA
GCAACCATAGTCCCGCCCCTAACTCCGCCCATCCCGCCCCTAACTCCGCCCAGTTCCGCCCATTCTCCGC
CCCATGGCTGACTAATTTTTTTTATTTATGCAGAGGCCGAGGCCGCCTCGGCCTCTGAGCTATTCCAGAA
GTAGTGAGGAGGCTTTTTTGGAGGCCTAGGCTTTTGCAAAAAGCTAACTTGTTTATTGCAGCTTATAATG
GTTACAAATAAAGCAATAGCATCACAAATTTCACAAATAAAGCATTTTTTTCACTGCATTCTAGTTGTGG
TTTGTCCAAACTCATCAATGTATCTTATCATGTCTGGATCCGCTGCATTAATGAATCGGCCAACGCGCGG
GGAGAGGCGGTTTGCGTATTGGGCGCTCTTCCGCTTCCTCGCTCACTGACTCGCTGCGCTCGGTCGTTCG
GCTGCGGCGAGCGGTATCAGCTCACTCAAAGGCGGTAATACGGTTATCCACAGAATCAGGGGATAACGCA
GGAAAGAACATGTGAGCAAAAGGCCAGCAAAAGGCCAGGAACCGTAAAAAGGCCGCGTTGCTGGCGTTTT
TCCATAGGCTCCGCCCCCCTGACGAGCATCACAAAAATCGACGCTCAAGTCAGAGGTGGCGAAACCCGAC
AGGACTATAAAGATACCAGGCGTTTCCCCCTGGAAGCTCCCTCGTGCGCTCTCCTGTTCCGACCCTGCCG
CTTACCGGATACCTGTCCGCCTTTCTCCCTTCGGGAAGCGTGGCGCTTTCTCATAGCTCACGCTGTAGGT
ATCTCAGTTCGGTGTAGGTCGTTCGCTCCAAGCTGGGCTGTGTGCACGAACCCCCCGTTCAGCCCGACCG
CTGCGCCTTATCCGGTAACTATCGTCTTGAGTCCAACCCGGTAAGACACGACTTATCGCCACTGGCAGCA
GCCACTGGTAACAGGATTAGCAGAGCGAGGTATGTAGGCGGTGCTACAGAGTTCTTGAAGTGGTGGCCTA
ACTACGGCTACACTAGAAGAACAGTATTTGGTATCTGCGCTCTGCTGAAGCCAGTTACCTTCGGAAAAAG
AGTTGGTAGCTCTTGATCCGGCAAACAAACCACCGCTGGTAGCGGTGGTTTTTTTGTTTGCAAGCAGCAG
ATTACGCGCAGAAAAAAAGGATCTCAAGAAGATCCTTTGATCTTTTCTACGGGGTCTGACGCTCAGTGGA
ACGAAAACTCACGTTAAGGGATTTTGGTCATGAGATTATCAAAAAGGATCTTCACCTAGATCCTTTTAAA
TTAAAAATGAAGTTTTAAATCAATCTAAAGTATATATGAGTAAACTTGGTCTGACAGTTACCAATGCTTA
ATCAGTGAGGCACCTATCTCAGCGATCTGTCTATTTCGTTCATCCATAGTTGCCTGACTCCCCGTCGTGT
AGATAACTACGATACGGGAGGGCTTACCATCTGGCCCCAGTGCTGCAATGATACCGCGAGACCCACGCTC
ACCGGCTCCAGATTTATCAGCAATAAACCAGCCAGCCGGAAGGGCCGAGCGCAGAAGTGGTCCTGCAACT
TTATCCGCCTCCATCCAGTCTATTAATTGTTGCCGGGAAGCTAGAGTAAGTAGTTCGCCAGTTAATAGTT
TGCGCAACGTTGTTGCCATTGCTACAGGCATCGTGGTGTCACGCTCGTCGTTTGGTATGGCTTCATTCAG
CTCCGGTTCCCAACGATCAAGGCGAGTTACATGATCCCCCATGTTGTGCAAAAAAGCGGTTAGCTCCTTC
GGTCCTCCGATCGTTGTCAGAAGTAAGTTGGCCGCAGTGTTATCACTCATGGTTATGGCAGCACTGCATA
ATTCTCTTACTGTCATGCCATCCGTAAGATGCTTTTCTGTGACTGGTGAGTACTCAACCAAGTCATTCTG
AGAATAGTGTATGCGGCGACCGAGTTGCTCTTGCCCGGCGTCAATACGGGATAATACCGCGCCACATAGC
AGAACTTTAAAAGTGCTCATCATTGGAAAACGTTCTTCGGGGCGAAAACTCTCAAGGATCTTACCGCTGT
TGAGATCCAGTTCGATGTAACCCACTCGTGCACCCAACTGATCTTCAGCATCTTTTACTTTCACCAGCGT
TTCTGGGTGAGCAAAAACAGGAAGGCAAAATGCCGCAAAAAAGGGAATAAGGGCGACACGGAAATGTTGA
ATACTCATACTCTTCCTTTTTCAATATTATTGAAGCATTTATCAGGGTTATTGTCTCATGAGCGGATACA
TATTTGAATGTATTTAGAAAAATAAACAAATAGGGGTTCCGCGCACATTTCCCCGAAAAGTGCCACCTG
Features (pLannotate 1.2.2; 20 found; start..end, strand, type, name):
      5..384     +  enhancer       CMV enhancer: human cytomegalovirus immediate early enhancer
    386..661     +  promoter       chicken β-actin promoter: No description available
    662..1678    +  intron         chimeric intron: chimera between introns from chicken β-actin and rabbit β-globin
   1739..1772    -  protein_bind   loxP: Cre-mediated recombination occurs in the 8-bp core sequence (GCATACAT). Cre recombinase
   1782..2672    +  CDS            HaloTag®: modified bacterial dehalogenase that forms covalent bonds with chloroalkane derivatives
   2744..2799    +  polyA_signal   β-globin poly(A) signal: rabbit β-globin polyadenylation signal (Gil and Proudfoot, 1987)
   3115..3148    -  protein_bind   loxP: Cre-mediated recombination occurs in the 8-bp core sequence (GCATACAT). Cre recombinase
   3155..3850    +  CDS            mScarlet-I: mScarlet-I is a basic (constitutively fluorescent) red fluorescent protein published in 2016, derived from synthetic construct. It is reported to be a rapidly-maturing monomer with moderate acid sensitivity.
   4025..4080    +  polyA_signal   β-globin poly(A) signal: rabbit β-globin polyadenylation signal (Gil and Proudfoot, 1987)
   4456..4472    -  protein_bind   lac operator: The lac repressor binds to the lac operator to inhibit transcription in E. coli. This inhibition can be relieved by adding lactose or isopropyl-β-D-thiogalactopyranoside (IPTG). lac repressor encoded by lacI
   4480..4510    -  promoter       lac promoter: promoter for the E. coli lac operon
   4525..4546    -  protein_bind   CAP binding site: CAP binding activates transcription in the presence of cAMP. E. coli catabolite activator protein
   4559..4598    -  CDS            lacI (fragment): lac repressor; lacI; The lac repressor binds to the lac operator to inhibit transcription in E. coli. This inhibition can be relieved by adding lactose or isopropyl-β-D-thiogalactopyranoside (IPTG).
   4605..4627    +  promoter       SV40 promoter (fragment): SV40 enhancer and early promoter
   4651..4786    +  rep_origin     SV40 ori: SV40 origin of replication
   4806..4940    +  polyA_signal   SV40 poly(A) signal: SV40 polyadenylation signal
   4942..4996    -  CDS            lacI (fragment): lac repressor; lacI; The lac repressor binds to the lac operator to inhibit transcription in E. coli. This inhibition can be relieved by adding lactose or isopropyl-β-D-thiogalactopyranoside (IPTG).
   5179..5767    -  rep_origin     ori: high-copy-number ColE1/pMB1/pBR322/pUC origin of replication
   5938..6798    -  CDS            AmpR: β-lactamase; bla; confers resistance to ampicillin, carbenicillin, and related antibiotics
   6799..6903    -  promoter       AmpR promoter: bla
