[The description below was written by a language model from this plasmid's Addgene catalogue record and pLannotate feature annotations shown in this document.]
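Description:
Double UP Halotag to mScarlet is a mammalian expression plasmid of about 6.9 kb built on the pCAX backbone and deposited as an empty backbone for Cre-dependent, two-colour labelling. It is propagated in E. coli through a high-copy ColE1/pUC-type origin with ampicillin selection (AmpR under its own bla promoter). The backbone also carries an SV40 origin and SV40 poly(A) signal, along with lac promoter/operator remnants that play no stated role in its use.

Expression is driven by the CAG promoter, annotated as the CMV enhancer, chicken β-actin promoter and a chimeric β-actin/β-globin intron. Downstream lies a HaloTag coding sequence with a rabbit β-globin poly(A) signal, flanked by two loxP sites in the same orientation. This is followed by an mScarlet coding sequence (called mScarlet-I by the annotation software) with a second β-globin poly(A). The internal NotI site of mScarlet has been removed. Without Cre, transcription ends after HaloTag, so cells make only the chloroalkane-binding HaloTag. Cre excises the floxed HaloTag–poly(A) cassette and places mScarlet directly under CAG, switching the cell to red fluorescence. The depositor describes a P2A followed by a multiple cloning site after mScarlet, so a gene of interest can be co-expressed only in recombined cells; these elements are not called in the feature tables.

The intended use is co-delivery with low doses of a CAG-driven Cre plasmid, for instance by in utero electroporation. Only a subset of cells then recombines, and the HaloTag cells serve as an internal control for their mScarlet neighbours. The repository and depositor sequences agree in layout and differ by only a few bases, but sequencing could not fully resolve the CAG region, so the depositor sequence is the reference there.
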