Addgene plasmid #125138: Double UP Halotag to mScarlet
Purpose: (Empty Backbone) Natively produces Halotag, in the presence of Cre will be recombined to produce mScarlet.
Depositing lab: Erik Dent. Depositing organization: University of Wisconsin, Madison. Publication: Double UP: A Dual Color, Internally Controlled Platform for in utero Knockdown or Overexpression. Taylor RJ, Carrington J, Gerlach LR, Taylor KL, Richters KE, Dent EW. Front Mol Neurosci. 2020 May 20;13:82. doi: 10.3389/fnmol.2020.00082. eCollection 2020. PubMed 32508591.
Backbone
  Vector backbone: pCAX
  Backbone size (bp): 6926
  Vector type: Mammalian Expression
Growth in bacteria
  Bacterial resistance: Ampicillin, 100 μg/mL
  Growth temperature: 37°C
  Growth strain: DH5alpha
  Copy number: High Copy
Gene/Insert
  Gene/Insert name: None
  Mutation: Removed Not1 site in mScarlet
Terms and licenses: Academic/Nonprofit Terms; Industry Terms: Not Available to Industry
Depositor comments: Intent is to introduce low doses of pCAG Cre to recombine a subset of cells, such that Halotag can act as an internal control to mScarlet for use in in utero electroporation or other related techniques. Genetic overexpression can be easily attached following the mScarlet through use of a mcs after the P2A. Please note: Addgene NGS is unable to fully resolve the CAG promoter sequence. Please refer to the depositor's sequence for this section of the plasmid.
How to cite: Double UP Halotag to mScarlet was a gift from Erik Dent (Addgene plasmid # 125138 ; http://n2t.net/addgene:125138 ; RRID:Addgene_125138)
